>Addgene plasmid #236681 | pAAVLINKv1-pCALM1-Cre-3' KANK1 | addgene full sequence | sequence record 476865 | Addgene NGS Result
GAAACTGGGCTTGTCGAGACAGAGAAGACTCTTGCGTTTCTGATAGGCACCTATTGGTCTTACTGACATC
CACTTTGCCTTTCTCTCCACAGGTGCACCAGTTCACCAACACCGAGACGGCCACCCTCATAGAGTCCTGC
ACCAACACTTGTCTAAGCACTTTGGACAAGCAGACCAGCACCCAGACTGTGGAGACGCGGACAGTAGCTG
TAGGAGAAGGCCGTGTCAAGGACATCAACTCCTCCACCAAGACGCGGTCCATTGGTGTTGGAACGTTGCT
TTCTGGCCATTCTGGGTTTGACAGGCCATCAGCTGTGAAGACCAAAGAGTCAGGTGTGGGGCAGATAAAT
ATTAACGACAACTATCTGGTTGGTCTCAAAATGAGGACTATAGCTTGTGGGCCACCACAGTTGACTGTGG
GGCTGACAGCCAGCAGAAGGAGCGTGGGGGTTGGGGATGACCCTGTAGGGGAATCTCTGGAGAACCCCCA
GCCTCAAGCTCCACTTGGAATGATGACTGGCCTGGATCACTACATTGAGCGTATCCAGAAGCTGCTGGCA
GAACAGCAGACACTGCTGGCTGAGAACTACAGTGAACTGGCAGAAGCTTTCGGGGAACCTCACTCACAGA
TGGGCTCCCTCAACTCTCAGCTCATCAGCACCCTGTCGTCTATCAACTCTGTCATGAAATCTGCAAGCAC
TGAAGAGCTGAGGAACCCTGACTTCCAGAAAACCAGTCTGGGTAAAATCACAGGCAATTATTTGGGATAT
ACCTGTAAGTGTGGGGGCCTTCAGTCAGGAAGTCCCTTAAGCTCCCAGACATCCCAGCCTGAGCAAGAAG
TGGGGACCTCAGAAGGAAAGCCAATCAGCAGCCTGGATGCCTTCCCCACTCAGGAAGGTACGCTGTCTCC
AGTGAACCTGACAGACGACCAGATCGCCGCTGGCCTCTATGCATGTACAAACAATGAAAGTACACTGAAG
TCCATCATGAAGAAGAAAGATGGTAACAAAGATTCAAATGGCGCAAAAAAGAATCTTCAGTTTGTTGGCA
TTAATGGAGGGTATGAAACAACTTCAAGTGATGATTCCAGCTCAGATGAAAGCTCTTCTTCCGAGTCAGA
TGACGAGTGTGATGTCATTGAGTATCCTCTTGAAGAAGAGGAGGAGGAGGAGGATGAAGACACTCGGGGA
ATGGCAGAAGGGCACCATGCAGTTAATATTGAAGGTTTGAAGTCTGCCAGGGTGGAAGATGAAATGCAGG
TTCAAGAATGTGAACCTGAGAAGGTGGAAATCAGAGAGAGGTATGAATTAAGTGAAAAGATGTTGTCTGC
ATGCAACTTACTGAAAAATACTATAAATGACCCCAAAGCTTTGACCAGCAAAGATATGAGGTTCTGTCTG
AACACCCTCCAGCACGAGTGGTTCCGCGTGTCCAGTCAGAAGTCAGCCATTCCAGCCATGGTGGGGGACT
ACATAGCTGCTTTTGAGGCCATTTCCCCAGATGTCCTCCGCTATGTCATCAACTTGGCAGACGGCAACGG
CAACACAGCCCTCCATTACAGCGTGTCCCACTCCAACTTCGAGATTGTGAAGCTGCTGTTAGATGCCGAT
GTGTGTAATGTGGATCACCAGAACAAGGCAGGCTACACCCCCATCATGTTGGCGGCCCTCGCCGCTGTGG
AAGCAGAGAAGGACATGCGGATTGTGGAAGAACTCTTCGGCTGTGGGGATGTGAATGCCAAAGCTAGTCA
GGCGGGACAGACGGCCCTCATGCTGGCGGTCAGTCACGGACGGATAGACATGGTGAAGGGCCTTCTGGCC
TGTGGGGCTGATGTCAACATCCAGGATGACGAGGGCTCCACGGCCCTCATGTGTGCCAGCGAGCACGGGC
ACGTGGAGATTGTCAAGCTGCTGCTGGCCCAGCCCGGCTGCAACGGTCACCTAGAGGACAACGATGGCAG
CACTGCGCTCTCAATCGCCCTGGAAGCAGGACACAAGGACATCGCTGTTCTTCTGTATGCCCATGTCAAC
TTTGCAAAAGCCCAGTCTCCGGGCACCCCTAGGCTTGGAAGGAAGACGTCTCCTGGCCCCACCCACCGAG
GTTCATTTGATTGTACAGACTACAAAGACCATGACGGTGATTATAAAGATCATGACATCGACTACAAGGA
TGACGATGACAAGTAAGAATTCTGATGACTCAAGATAATCAACCTCTGGATTACAAAATTTGTGAAAGAT
TGACTGGTATTCTTAACTATGTTGCTCCTTTTACGCTATGTGGATACGCTGCTTTAATGCCTTTGTATCA
TGCTATTGCTTCCCGTATGGCTTTCATTTTCTCCTCCTTGTATAAATCCTGGTTAGTTCTTGCCACGGCG
GAACTCATCGCCGCCTGCCTTGCCCGCTGCTGGACAGGGGCTCGGCTGTTGGGCACTGACAATTCCGTGG
TGTTTATTTGTGAAATTTGTGATGCTATTGCTTTATTTGTAACCATCTAGCTTTATTTGTGAAATTTGTG
ATGCTATTGCTTTATTTGTAACCATTATAAGCTGCAATAAACAAGTTAACAACAACAATTGCATTCATTT
TATGTTTCAGGTTCAGGGGGAGATGTGGGAGGTTTTTTAAAGATCTGGAGACCGGTGTGGCACGTGCGGA
CCGAGCGGCCGCAGGAACCCCTAGTGATGGAGTTGGCCACTCCCTCTCTGCGCGCTCGCTCGCTCACTGA
GGCCGGGCGACCAAAGGTCGCCCGACGCCCGGGCTTTGCCCGGGCGGCCTCAGTGAGCGAGCGAGCGCGC
AGCTGCCTGCAGGGGCGCCTGATGCGGTATTTTCTCCTTACGCATCTGTGCGGTATTTCACACCGCATA
[95 nt withheld, positions 2870-2964]
T
[46 nt withheld, positions 2966-3011]
C
[141 nt withheld, positions 3013-3153]
CCTTTGACGTTGGAGTCCACGTTCTTT
[37 nt withheld, positions 3181-3217]
ACTCTATCTCGGGCTATTCTTTTGATTTATAAGGGATTTTGCCGATTTCGGTCTATTGGTTAAAAAATGA
GCTGATTTAACAAAAATTTAACGCGAATTTTAACAAAATATTAACGTTTACAATTTTATGGTGCACTCTC
AGTACAATCTGCTCTGATGCCGCATAGTTAAGCCAGCCCCGACACCCGCCAACACCCGCTGACGCGCCCT
GACGGGCTTGTCTGCTCCCGGCATCCGCTTACAGACAAGCTGTGACCGTCTCCGGGAGCTGCATGTGTCA
GAGGTTTTCACCGTCATCACCGAAACGCGCGAGACGAAAGGGCCTCGTGATACGCCTATTTTTATAGGTT
AATGTCATGATAATAATGGTTTCTTAGACGTCAGGTGGCACTTTTCGGGGAAATGTGCGCGGAACCCCTA
TTTGTTTATTTTTCTAAATACATTCAAATATGTATCCGCTCATGAGACAATAACCCTGATAAATGCTTCA
ATAATATTGAAAAAGGAAGAGTATGAGTATTCAACATTTCCGTGTCGCCCTTATTCCCTTTTTTGCGGCA
TTTTGCCTTCCTGTTTTTGCTCACCCAGAAACGCTGGTGAAAGTAAAAGATGCTGAAGATCAGTTGGGTG
CACGAGTGGGTTACATCGAACTGGATCTCAACAGCGGTAAGATCCTTGAGAGTTTTCGCCCCGAAGAACG
TTTTCCAATGATGAGCACTTTTAAAGTTCTGCTATGTGGCGCGGTATTATCCCGTATTGACGCCGGGCAA
GAGCAACTCGGTCGCCGCATACACTATTCTCAGAATGACTTGGTTGAGTACTCACCAGTCACAGAAAAGC
ATCTTACGGATGGCATGACAGTAAGAGAATTATGCAGTGCTGCCATAACCATGAGTGATAACACTGCGGC
CAACTTACTTCTGACAACGATCGGAGGACCGAAGGAGCTAACCGCTTTTTTGCACAACATGGGGGATCAT
GTAACTCGCCTTGATCGTTGGGAACCGGAGCTGAATGAAGCCATACCAAACGACGAGCGTGACACCACGA
TGCCTGTAGCAATGGCAACAACGTTGCGCAAACTATTAACTGGCGAACTACTTACTCTAGCTTCCCGGCA
ACAATTAATAGACTGGATGGAGGCGGATAAAGTTGCAGGACCACTTCTGCGCTCGGCCCTTCCGGCTGGC
TGGTTTATTGCTGATAAATCTGGAGCCGGTGAGCGTGGGTCTCGCGGTATCATTGCAGCACTGGGGCCAG
ATGGTAAGCCCTCCCGTATCGTAGTTATCTACACGACGGGGAGTCAGGCAACTATGGATGAACGAAATAG
ACAGATCGCTGAGATAGGTGCCTCACTGATTAAGCATTGGTAACTGTCAGACCAAGTTTACTCATATATA
CTTTAGATTGATTTAAAACTTCATTTTTAATTTAAAAGGATCTAGGTGAAGATCCTTTTTGATAATCTCA
TGACCAAAATCCCTTAACGTGAGTTTTCGTTCCACTGAGCGTCAGACCCCGTAGAAAAGATCAAAGGATC
TTCTTGAGATCCTTTTTTTCTGCGCGTAATCTGCTGCTTGCAAACAAAAAAACCACCGCTACCAGCGGTG
GTTTGTTTGCCGGATCAAGAGCTACCAACTCTTTTTCCGAAGGTAACTGGCTTCAGCAGAGCGCAGATAC
CAAATACTGTTCTTCTAGTGTAGCCGTAGTTAGGCCACCACTTCAAGAACTCTGTAGCACCGCCTACATA
CCTCGCTCTGCTAATCCTGTTACCAGTGGCTGCTGCCAGTGGCGATAAGTCGTGTCTTACCGGGTTGGAC
TCAAGACGATAGTTACCGGATAAGGCGCAGCGGTCGGGCTGAACGGGGGGTTCGTGCACACAGCCCAGCT
TGGAGCGAACGACCTACACCGAACTGAGATACCTACAGCGTGAGCTATGAGAAAGCGCCACGCTTCCCGA
AGGGAGAAAGGCGGACAGGTATCCGGTAAGCGGCAGGGTCGGAACAGGAGAGCGCACGAGGGAGCTTCCA
GGGGGAAACGCCTGGTATCTTTATAGTCCTGTCGGGTTTCGCCACCTCTGACTTGAGCGTCGATTTTTGT
GATGCTCGTCAGGGGGGCGGAGCCTATGGAAAAACGCCAGCAACGCGGCCTTTTTACGGTTCCTGGCCTT
TTGCTGGCCTTTTGCTCACATGTCCTGCAGGCAGCTGCGCGCTCGCTCGCTCACTGAGGCCGCCCGGGCG
TCGGGCGACCTTTGGTCGCCCGGCCTCAGTGAGCGAGCGAGCGCGCAGAGAGGGAGTGGCCAACTCCATC
ACTAGGGGTTCCTGCGGCCGCACGCGTCGCTCTGCGCGAGGCGGCTCCGCCGCGGCGGAGGGATACGGCG
CACCATATATATATCGCGGGGCGCAGACTCGCGCTCCGGCAGTGGTGCTGGGAGTGTCGTGGACGCCGTG
CCGTTACTCGTACGCCACCATGTCCAATTTACTGACCGTACACCAAAATTTGCCTGCATTACCGGTCGAT
GCAACGAGTGATGAGGTTCGCAAGAACCTGATGGACATGTTCAGGGATCGCCAGGCGTTTTCTGAGCATA
CCTGGAAAATGCTTCTGTCCGTTTGCCGGTCGTGGGCGGCATGGTGCAAGTTGAATAACCGGAAATGGTT
TCCCGCAGAACCTGAAGATGTTCGCGATTATCTTCTATATCTTCAGGCGCGCGGTCTGGCAGTAAAAACC
ATCCAGCAACATTTGGGCCAGCTAAACATGCTTCATCGTCGGTCCGGGCTGCCACGACCAAGTGACAGCA
ATGCTGTTTCACTGGTTATGCGGCGGATCCGAAAAGAAAACGTTGATGCCGGTGAACGTGCAAAACAGGC
TCTAGCGTTCGAACGCACTGATTTCGACCAGGTTCGTTCACTCATGGAAAATAGCGATCGCTGCCAGGAT
ATACGTAATCTGGCATTTCTGGGGATTGCTTATAACACCCTGTTACGTATAGCCGAAATTGCCAGGATCA
GGGTTAAAGATATCTCACGTACTGACGGTGGGAGAATGTTAATCCATATTGGCAGAACGAAAACGCTGGT
TAGCACCGCAGGTGTAGAGAAGGCACTTAGCCTGGGGGTAACTAAACTGGTCGAGCGATGGATTTCCGTC
TCTGGTGTAGCTGATGATCCGAATAACTACCTGTTTTGCCGGGTCAGAAAAAATGGTGTTGCCGCGCCAT
CTGCCACCAGCCAGCTATCAACTCGCGCCCTGGAAGGGATTTTTGAAGCAACTCATCGATTGATTTACGG
CGCTAAGGATGACTCTGGTCAGAGATACCTGGCCTGGTCTGGACACAGTGCCCGTGTCGGAGCCGCGCGA
GATATGGCCCGCGCTGGAGTTTCAATACCGGAGATCATGCAAGCTGGTGGCTGGACCAATGTAAATATTG
TAATGAACTATATCCGTAACCTGGATAGTGAAACAGGGGCAATGGTGCGCCTGCTGGAAGATGGCGATTA
GGTAAGTATCAAGGTTACAAGACAGGTTTAAGGAGACCAATAACTAGTATAACTTCGTATAGGATACTTT
ATAGCAATTTAT
Features (pLannotate 1.2.2; 20 found; start..end, strand, type, name):
      1..92      +  intron         chimeric intron (fragment): chimera between introns from human β-globin and immunoglobulin heavy chain genes
     90..2111    +  CDS            KANK1 (fragment): KANK1_HUMAN - Also known as ANKRD15, KANK, KIAA0172. Experimental evidence at protein level: Swiss-Prot protein existence level 1. Involved in the control of cytoskeleton formation by regulating actin polymerization. Inhibits actin fiber formation and cell migration (PubMed:25961457). Inhibits RhoA activity; the function involves phosphorylation through PI3K/Akt signaling and may depend on the competetive interaction with 14-3-3 adapter proteins to sequester them from active complexes (PubMed:25961457). Inhibits the formation of lamellipodia but not of filopodia; the function may depend on the
   2118..2183    +  CDS            3xFLAG: three tandem FLAG® epitope tags, followed by an enterokinase cleavage site
   2207..2364    +  misc_feature   WPRE (fragment): woodchuck hepatitis virus posttranscriptional regulatory element
   2370..2454    +  misc_feature   WPRE (fragment): woodchuck hepatitis virus posttranscriptional regulatory element
   2453..2496    -  polyA_signal   SV40 poly(A) signal (fragment): SV40 polyadenylation signal
   2500..2567    -  polyA_signal   SV40 poly(A) signal (fragment): SV40 polyadenylation signal
   2673..2813    +  repeat_region  AAV2 ITR: inverted terminal repeat of adeno-associated virus serotype 2 inverted
   2818..2869    -  misc_feature   bom (fragment): basis of mobility region from pBR322
   2888..3343    +  rep_origin     f1 ori (sequence partly withheld): f1 bacteriophage origin of replication; arrow indicates direction of (+) strand synthesis
   3344..3393    -  misc_feature   bom (fragment): basis of mobility region from pBR322
   3495..3530    -  CDS            rop (fragment): Rop protein, which maintains plasmids at low copy number; rop
   3625..3729    +  promoter       AmpR promoter: bla
   3730..4590    +  CDS            AmpR: β-lactamase; bla; confers resistance to ampicillin, carbenicillin, and related antibiotics
   4761..5349    +  rep_origin     ori: high-copy-number ColE1/pMB1/pBR322/pUC origin of replication
   5422..5449    +  repeat_region  AAV2 ITR (fragment): inverted terminal repeat of adeno-associated virus serotype 2 inverted
   5478..5505    +  repeat_region  AAV2 ITR (fragment): inverted terminal repeat of adeno-associated virus serotype 2 inverted
   5687..6715    +  CDS            cre: RECR_BPP1 - Experimental evidence at protein level: Swiss-Prot protein existence level 1. Catalyzes site-specific recombination between two 34-base- pair LOXP sites. Its role is to maintain the phage genome as a monomeric unit-copy plasmid in the lysogenic state. From Escherichia phage P1 (Bacteriophage P1).
   6719..6759    +  intron         chimeric intron (fragment): chimera between introns from human β-globin and immunoglobulin heavy chain genes
   6766..6790    +  protein_bind   lox2272 (fragment): Cre-mediated recombination occurs in the 8-bp core sequence (GGATACTT). lox2272 sites are compatible with each other, but incompatible with loxP or loxN sites (Lee and Saito, 1988). Cre recombinase
