[The description below was written by a language model from this plasmid's Addgene catalogue record and pLannotate feature annotations shown in this document.]
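Description:
pAAVLINKv1-pCALM1-Cre-3' KANK1 is an AAV transfer plasmid built on the pAAV-hSyn-EGFP backbone. It serves as the 3' half of a two-vector AAVLINK pair intended to deliver human KANK1, a coding sequence too large for comfortable packaging in a single AAV genome. It is propagated in bacteria through a high-copy ColE1/pUC-type origin with ampicillin selection (AmpR), and the backbone also carries an f1 origin. A recombination-deficient strain is listed for growth, as is usual for plasmids carrying AAV2 inverted terminal repeats. One ITR is annotated in full and the other only as short fragments in the sequenced record.

Between the ITRs, the annotation shows a Cre recombinase coding sequence. This is followed by a fragment of the chimeric β-globin/immunoglobulin intron, a partial lox2272 site and a second piece of the same intron. Next comes a partial KANK1 open reading frame of about 2 kb, representing the C-terminal portion, fused to a 3xFLAG tag. Downstream are WPRE fragments and SV40 polyadenylation signal fragments. The catalogue lists pCALM1 as the promoter. It is not annotated in the feature table, but the construct name and the unannotated gap upstream of Cre suggest it drives the recombinase.

The layout suggests that Cre supplied from this vector recombines the lox2272 site with a compatible site on the partner 5' vector. That would join the two genomes within a split intron, so that splicing removes the lox scar and yields a full-length, FLAG-tagged KANK1 transcript. The record does not spell out this mechanism or identify the matching 5' plasmid, referring instead to the associated publication.
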