Addgene plasmid #236681: pAAVLINKv1-pCALM1-Cre-3' KANK1
Purpose: 3' AAVLINK plasmid for KANK1 expression
Depositing lab: Zhonghua Lu. Depositing organization: Shenzhen Institute of Advanced Technology (SIAT), Chinese Academy of Sciences. Publication: AAVLINK: A potent DNA-recombination method for large cargo delivery in gene therapy. Lin J, Lin Y, Liu N, Cao W, Zhang J, Wen S, Zhang Y, Liao W, Hong Z, Lin Y, Liu Q, Liu H, Li Q, Chen B, Li M, Luo Z, Yang L, Yang Y, Zheng SH, Wang Y, Chu H, Hu Y, Qin Y, Luo BX, Tian S, Chen Y, Yan T, Yang L, Wang H, Liu T, Jiang Y, Lu Z. Cell. 2026 Feb 5;189(3):969-986.e17. doi: 10.1016/j.cell.2025.12.039. Epub 2026 Jan 27. PubMed 41605211.
Backbone
  Vector backbone: pAAV-hSyn-EGFP
  Backbone manufacturer: Addgene
  Vector type: AAV, Cre/Lox
Growth in bacteria
  Bacterial resistance: Ampicillin, 100 μg/mL
  Growth temperature: 37°C
  Growth strain: NEB Stable
  Copy number: High Copy
Gene/Insert
  Gene/Insert name: KANK1
  Species: H. sapiens (human)
  Entrez Gene: KANK1 (a.k.a. ANKRD15, CPSQ2, KANK)
  Promoter: pCALM1
  Tag / fusion protein: FLAG (C terminal on insert)
  Cloning method: Restriction Enzyme; 5′ cloning site unknown (unknown if destroyed); 3′ cloning site unknown (unknown if destroyed)
  Sequencing primers: 5′ n/a
Terms and licenses: Academic/Nonprofit Terms; Industry Terms: Not Available to Industry
Depositor comments: See publication for corresponding AAV Link vectors.
How to cite: pAAVLINKv1-pCALM1-Cre-3' KANK1 was a gift from Zhonghua Lu (Addgene plasmid # 236681 ; http://n2t.net/addgene:236681 ; RRID:Addgene_236681)
